>Addgene plasmid #73002 | pBP-L3S1P11 | depositor full sequence | sequence record 447494 | pBP-L3S1P11 sequence 2160 bps
CGATCAACTCGAGTGCCACCTGACGTCTAAGAAACCATTATTATCATGACATTAACCTATAAAAATAGGC
GTATCACGAGGCAGAATTTCAGATAAAAAAAATCCTTAGCTTTCGCTAAGGATGATTTCTGGAATTCGCG
GCCGCTTCTAGAATCTAGAGACGCATATGGGTCTCATCGAGACGAACAATAAGGCCTCCCTTCGGGGGGG
CCTTTTTTATTGATACAAAATGTTAGAGACCGCATGCCGTCTCATTAGCTGCAGTCCGGCAAAAAAGGGC
AAGGTGTCACCACCCTGCCCTTTTTCTTTAAAACCGAAAAGATTACTTCGCGTTATGCAGGCTTCCTCGC
TCACTGACTCGCTGCGCTCGGTCGTTCGGCTGCGGCGAGCGGTATCAGCTCACTCAAAGGCGGTAATACG
GTTATCCACAGAATCAGGGGATAACGCAGGAAAGAACATGTGAGCAAAAGGCCAGCAAAAGGCCAGGAAC
CGTAAAAAGGCCGCGTTGCTGGCGTTTTTCCACAGGCTCCGCCCCCCTGACGAGCATCACAAAAATCGAC
GCTCAAGTCAGAGGTGGCGAAACCCGACAGGACTATAAAGATACCAGGCGTTTCCCCCTGGAAGCTCCCT
CGTGCGCTCTCCTGTTCCGACCCTGCCGCTTACCGGATACCTGTCCGCCTTTCTCCCTTCGGGAAGCGTG
GCGCTTTCTCATAGCTCACGCTGTAGGTATCTCAGTTCGGTGTAGGTCGTTCGCTCCAAGCTGGGCTGTG
TGCACGAACCCCCCGTTCAGCCCGACCGCTGCGCCTTATCCGGTAACTATCGTCTTGAGTCCAACCCGGT
AAGACACGACTTATCGCCACTGGCAGCAGCCACTGGTAACAGGATTAGCAGAGCGAGGTATGTAGGCGGT
GCTACAGAGTTCTTGAAGTGGTGGCCTAACTACGGCTACACTAGAAGAACAGTATTTGGTATCTGCGCTC
TGCTGAAGCCAGTTACCTTCGGAAAAAGAGTTGGTAGCTCTTGATCCGGCAAACAAACCACCGCTGGTAG
CGGTGGTTTTTTTGTTTGCAAGCAGCAGATTACGCGCAGAAAAAAAGGATCTCAAGAAGATCCTTTGATC
TTTTCTACGGGGTCTGACGCTCAGTGGAACGAAAACTCACGTTAAGGGATTTTGGTCATGAGATTATCAA
AAAGGATCTTCACCTAGATCCTTTTAAATTAAAAATGAAGTTTTAAATCAATCTAAAGTATATATGAGTA
AACTTGGTCTGACAGCTCGAGGCTTGGATTCTCACCAATAAAAAACGCCCGGCGGCAACCGAGCGTTCTG
AACAAATCCAGATGGAGTTCTGAGGTCATTACTGGATCTATCAACAGGAGTCCAAGCGAGCTCGATATCA
AATTACGCCCCGCCCTGCCACTCATCGCAGTACTGTTGTAATTCATTAAGCATTCTGCCGACATGGAAGC
CATCACAAACGGCATGATGAACCTGAATCGCCAGCGGCATCAGCACCTTGTCGCCTTGCGTATAATATTT
GCCCATGGTGAAAACGGGGGCGAAGAAGTTGTCCATATTGGCCACGTTTAAATCAAAACTGGTGAAACTC
ACCCAGGGATTGGCTGACACGAAAAACATATTCTCAATAAACCCTTTAGGGAAATAGGCCAGGTTTTCAC
CGTAACACGCCACATCTTGCGAATATATGTGTAGAAACTGCCGGAAATCGTCGTGGTATTCACTCCAGAG
CGATGAAAACGTTTCAGTTTGCTCATGGAAAACGGTGTAACAAGGGTGAACACTATCCCATATCACCAGC
TCACCGTCTTTCATTGCCATACGAAATTCCGGATGAGCATTCATCAGGCGGGCAAGAATGTGAATAAAGG
CCGGATAAAACTTGTGCTTATTTTTCTTTACGGTCTTTAAAAAGGCCGTAATATCCAGCTGAACGGTCTG
GTTATAGGTACATTGAGCAACTGACTGAAATGCCTCAAAATGTTCTTTACGATGCCATTGGGATATATCA
ACGGTGGTATATCCAGTGATTTTTTTCTCCATTTTAGCTTCCTTAGCTCCTGAAAATCTCGATAACTCAA
AAAATACGCCCGGTAGTGATCTTATTTCATTATGGTGAAAGTTGGAACCTCTTACGTGCC
Features (pLannotate 1.2.2; 7 found; start..end, strand, type, name):
     86..129     -  terminator     bacterial terminator: putative bacterial transcription terminator
    132..151     +  misc_feature   BioBrick prefix: BioBrick prefix for parts that start with "ATG"
    265..322     +  terminator     his operon terminator: This putative transcriptin terminator from the E. coli his operon has a 2-bp deletion introduced during synthesis. Its efficiency has not been determined.
    517..1105    -  rep_origin     ori: high-copy-number ColE1/pMB1/pBR322/pUC origin of replication
   1288..1382    -  terminator     lambda t0 terminator: transcription terminator from phage lambda
   1406..2062    -  CDS            cat: CAT_ECOLX - Experimental evidence at protein level: Swiss-Prot protein existence level 1. This enzyme is an effector of chloramphenicol resistance in bacteria. From Escherichia coli. This protein is used as a marker in many commonly used cloning vectors, such as pACYC184.
   2063..2160    -  promoter       cat promoter: promoter of the E. coli cat gene encoding chloramphenicol acetyltransferase
