[The description below was written by a language model from this plasmid's Addgene catalogue record and pLannotate feature annotations shown in this document.]
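Description:
pBP-L3S1P11 is a small bacterial part plasmid from the EcoFlex MoClo toolkit for E. coli synthetic biology, carrying the synthetic L3S1P11 transcription terminator as a reusable part. It is built on the iGEM pSB1C3 backbone and, at about 2.2 kb, consists almost entirely of backbone plus a very short insert. Propagation relies on a high-copy ColE1/pMB1/pUC-type origin of replication, and selection is by chloramphenicol through a cat (chloramphenicol acetyltransferase) gene driven by its native cat promoter and followed by the phage lambda t0 terminator. The cat coding sequence carries a silent C435G nucleotide change made to eliminate an internal BsmBI site. This is consistent with domestication for Golden Gate/MoClo assembly, where internal Type IIS sites would interfere with cloning.

The automated feature table does not label the L3S1P11 terminator itself. The insert presumably sits in the unannotated stretch after the BioBrick prefix, between the flanking backbone terminators (a putative bacterial terminator upstream and a his operon terminator downstream) that insulate the cloning region from read-through transcription. The exact cloning sites are listed as unknown, and no promoter, coding sequence or reporter is associated with the insert, as expected for a terminator-only part. The standard VF2 and VR primer sites of the backbone are listed for sequence verification.

The plasmid serves as a source of the L3S1P11 terminator, which can be combined with promoter, ribosome binding site and coding sequence parts from the same kit to build transcription units and larger multigene constructs for expression in E. coli.
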