Addgene plasmid #73002: pBP-L3S1P11
Purpose: L3S1P11 terminator
Depositing lab: Paul Freemont. Depositing organization: Imperial College London. Publication: EcoFlex: A Multifunctional MoClo Kit for E. coli Synthetic Biology. Moore SJ, Lai HE, Kelwick RJ, Chee SM, Bell DJ, Polizzi KM, Freemont PS. ACS Synth Biol. 2016 May 2. 10.1021/acssynbio.6b00031 PubMed 27096716.
Backbone
  Vector backbone: pSB1C3
  Backbone manufacturer: iGEM
  Backbone size w/o insert (bp): 2161
  Vector type: Synthetic Biology
Growth in bacteria
  Bacterial resistance: Chloramphenicol, 25 μg/mL
  Growth temperature: 37°C
  Growth strain: JM109
  Copy number: High Copy
Gene/Insert
  Gene/Insert name: L3S1P11 terminator
  Species: Synthetic
  Mutation: CAT gene - C435G (nucleotide) - silent mutagenesis to remove BsmBI site
  Cloning method: Restriction Enzyme; 5′ cloning site Unknown (unknown if destroyed); 3′ cloning site Unknown (unknown if destroyed)
  Sequencing primers: 5′ VF2 (5' tgccacctgacgtctaagaa 3'); 3′ VR (5' attaccgcctttgagtgagc 3')
Terms and licenses: Academic/Nonprofit Terms; Industry Terms: Not Available to Industry
How to cite: pBP-L3S1P11 was a gift from Paul Freemont (Addgene plasmid # 73002 ; http://n2t.net/addgene:73002 ; RRID:Addgene_73002)
