>Addgene plasmid #73002 | pBP-L3S1P11 | depositor partial sequence | sequence record 133853 | Cloned between NdeI and SphI in pBP backbone
GGTCTCATCGAGACGAACAATAAGGCCTCCCTTCGGGGGGGCCTTTTTTATTGATACAAAATGTTAGAGA
CC
