>Addgene plasmid #73002 | pBP-L3S1P11 | addgene partial sequence | sequence record 140625 | RNAde-BB-2R 5'-attaccgcctttgagtgagc -3'
TCAGTGAGCGAGGAAGCCTGCATAACGCGAAGTAATCTTTTCGGTTTTAAAGAAAAAGGGCAGGGTGGTG
ACACCTTGCCCTTTTTTGCCGGACTGCAGCTAATGAGACGGCATGCGGTCTCTAACATTTTGTATCAATA
AAAAAGGCCCCCCCGAAGGGAGGCCTTATTGTTCGTCTCGATGAGACCCATATGCGTCTCTAGATTCTAG
AAGCGGCCGCGAATTCCAGAAATCATCCTTAGCGAAAGCTAAGGATTTTTTTTATCTGAAATTCTGCCTC
GTGATACGCCTATTTTTATAGGTTAATGTCATGATAATAATGGTTTCTTAGACGTCAGGTGGCACTCGAG
TTGATCGGGCACGTAAGAGGTTCCAACTTTCACCATAATGAAATAAGATCACTACCGGGCGTATTTTTTG
AGTTATCGAGATTTTCAGGAGCTAAGGAAGCTAAAATGGAGAAAAAAATCACTGGATATACCACCGTTGA
TATATCCCAATGGCATCGTAAAGAACATTTTGAGGCATTTCAGTCAGTTGCTCAATGTACCTATAACCAG
ACCGTTCAGCTGGATATTACGGCCTTTTTAAAGACCGTAAAGAAAAATAAGCACAAGTTTTATCCGGCCT
TTATTCACATTCTTGCCCGCCTGATGAATGCTCATCCGGAATTTCGTATGGCAATGAAAGACGGTGAGCT
GGTGATATGGGATAGTGTTCACCCTTGTTACACCGTTTTCCATGAGCAAACTGAAACGTTTTCATCGCTC
TGGAGTGAATACCACGACGATTTCCGGCAGTTTCTACACATATATTCGCA
