>Addgene plasmid #73002 | pBP-L3S1P11 | addgene partial sequence | sequence record 140971 | RNAde-BB-1F 5'-tgccacctgacgtctaagaa-3'
ATAGGCGTATCACGAGGCAGAATTTCAGATAAAAAAAATCCTTAGCTTTCGCTAAGGATGATTTCTGGAA
TTCGCGGCCGCTTCTAGAATCTAGAGACGCATATGGGTCTCATCGAGACGAACAATAAGGCCTCCCTTCG
GGGGGGCCTTTTTTATTGATACAAAATGTTAGAGACCGCATGCCGTCTCATTAGCTGCAGTCCGGCAAAA
AAGGGCAAGGTGTCACCACCCTGCCCTTTTTCTTTAAAACCGAAAAGATTACTTCGCGTTATGCAGGCTT
CCTCGCTCACTGACTCGCTGCGCTCGGTCGTTCGGCTGCGGCGAGCGGTATCAGCTCACTCAAAGGCGGT
AATACGGTTATCCACAGAATCAGGGGATAACGCAGGAAAGAACATGTGAGCAAAAGGCCAGCAAAAGGCC
AGGAACCGTAAAAAGGCCGCGTTGCTGGCGTTTTTCCACAGGCTCCGCCCCCCTGACGAGCATCACAAAA
ATCGACGCTCAAGTCAGAGGTGGCGAAACCCGACAGGACTATAAAGATACCAGGCGTTTCCCCCTGGAAG
CTCCCTCGTGCGCTCTCCTGTTCCGACCCTGCCGCTTACCGGATACCTGTCCGCCTTTCTCCCTTCGGGA
AGCGTGGCGCTTTCTCATAGCTCACGCTGTAGGTATCTCAGTTCGGTGTAGGTCGTTCGCTCCAAGCTGG
GCTGTGTGCACGAACCCCCCGTTCAGCCCGACCGCTGCGCCTTATCCGGTAACTATCGTCTTGAGTCCAA
CCCGGTAAGACACGACTTATCGCCACTGGCAGCAGCCACTGGTAACAGGATTAGCAGAGCGAGGTATGTA
GGCGGTGCTACAGAGTTCTTGAAGTGGTGGCCTAACTACGGCTACACTAGA
